>Addgene plasmid #57393 | mEos2-Keratin14-N-18 | depositor partial sequence | sequence record 88526 | insert sequence
CAGATCCGCTAGCGCCACCATGACTACCTGCAGCCGCCAGTTCACCTCCTCCAGCTCCATGAAGGGCTCC
TGCGGCATCGGGGGCGGCATCGGGGGCGGCTCCAGCCGCATCTCCTCCGTCCTGGCCGGAGGGTCCTGCC
GCGCCCCCAGCACCTACGGGGGCGGCCTGTCTGTCTCATCCTCCCGCTTCTCCTCTGGGGGAGCCTATGG
GTTGGGGGGCGGCTATGGCGGTGGCTTCAGCAGCAGCAGCAGCAGCTTTGGTAGTGGCTTTGGGGGAGGA
TATGGTGGTGGCCTTGGTGCTGGCTTGGGTGGTGGCTTTGGTGGTGGCTTTGCTGGTGGTGATGGGCTTC
TGGTGGGCAGTGAGAAGGTGACCATGCAGAACCTCAACGACCGCCTGGCCTCCTACCTGGACAAGGTGCG
TGCTCTGGAGGAGGCCAACGCCGACCTGGAAGTGAAGATCCGTGACTGGTACCAGAGGCAGCGGCCTGCT
GAGATCAAAGACTACAGTCCCTACTTCAAGACCATTGAGGACCTGAGGAACAAGATTCTCACAGCCACAG
TGGACAATGCCAATGTCCTTCTGCAGATTGACAATGCCCGTCTGGCCGCGGATGACTTCCGCACCAAGTA
TGAGACAGAGTTGAACCTGCGCATGAGTGTGGAAGCCGACATCAATGGCCTGCGCAGGGTGCTGGACGAA
CTGACCCTGGCCAGAGCTGACCTGGAGATGCAGATTGAGAGCCTGAAGGAGGAGCTGGCCTACCTGAAGA
AGAACCACGAGGAGGAGATGAATGCCCTGAGAGGCCAGGTGGGTGGAGATGTCAATGTGGAGATGGACGC
TGCACCTGGCGTGGACCTGAGCCGCATTCTGAACGAGATGCGTGACCAGTATGAGAAGATGGCAGAGAAG
AACCGCAAGGATGCCGAGGAATGGTTCTTCACCAAGACAGAGGAGCTGAACCGCGAGGTGGCCACCAACA
GCGAGCTGGTGCAGAGCGGCAAGAGCGAGATCTCGGAGCTCCGGCGCACCATGCAGAACCTGGAGATTGA
GCTGCAGTCCCAGCTCAGCATGAAAGCATCCCTGGAGAACAGCCTGGAGGAGACCAAAGGTCGCTACTGC
ATGCAGCTGGCCCAGATCCAGGAGATGATTGGCAGCGTGGAGGAGCAGCTGGCCCAGCTCCGCTGCGAGA
TGGAGCAGCAGAACCAGGAGTACAAGATCCTGCTGGACGTGAAGACGCGGCTGGAGCAGGAGATCGCCAC
CTACCGCCGCCTGCTGGAGGGCGAGGACGCCCACCTCTCCTCCTCCCAGTTCTCCTCTGGATCGCAGTCA
TCCAGAGATGTGACCTCCTCCAGCCGCCAAATCCGCACCAAGGTCATGGATGTGCACGATGGCAAGGTGG
TGTCCACCCACGAGCAGGTCCTTCGCACCAAGAACAGCAGCGGTGGAGCAAGCGCAGCCAGTGGTAGCGC
GGATCCACCGGTCGCCACCATGAGTGCGATTAAGCCAGACATGAAGATCAAACTCCGTATGGAAGGCAAC
GTAAACGGGCACCACTTTGTGATCGACGGAGATGGTACAGGCAAGCCTTTTGAGGGAAAACAGAGTATGG
ATCTTGAAGTCAAAGAGGGCGGACCTCTGCCTTTTGCCTTTGATATCCTGACCACTGCATTCCATTACGG
CAACAGGGTATTCGCCAAATATCCAGACAACATACAAGACTATTTTAAGCAGTCGTTTCCTAAGGGGTAT
TCGTGGGAACGAAGCTTGACTTTCGAAGACGGGGGCATTTGCATTGCCAGAAACGACATAACAATGGAAG
GGGACACTTTCTATAATAAAGTTCGATTTTATGGTACCAACTTTCCCGCCAATGGTCCAGTTATGCAGAA
GAAGACGCTGAAATGGGAGCCCTCCACTGAGAAAATGTATGTGCGTGATGGAGTGCTGACGGGTGATATT
CATATGGCTTTGTTGCTTGAAGGAAATGCCCATTACCGATGTGACTTCAGAACTACTTACAAAGCTAAGG
AGAAGGGTGTCAAGTTACCAGGCTACCACTTTGTGGACCACTGCATTGAGATTTTAAGCCATGACAAAGA
TTACAACAAGGTTAAGCTGTATGAGCATGCTGTTGCTCATTCTGGATTGCCTGACAATGCCAGACGATAA
GCGGCCGCGACTCTAGATCATAATCAGCCAT
