>Addgene plasmid #57393 | mEos2-Keratin14-N-18 | addgene partial sequence | sequence record 110816 | CMV-F 5'-CGCAAATGGGCGGTAGGCGTG-3'
TGGTTTAGTGAACCGTCAGATCCGCTAGCGCCACCATGACTACCTGCAGCCGCCAGTTCACCTCCTCCAG
CTCCATGAAGGGCTCCTGCGGCATCGGGGGCGGCATCGGGGGCGGCTCCAGCCGCATCTCCTCCGTCCTG
GCCGGAGGGTCCTGCCGCGCCCCCAGCACCTACGGGGGCGGCCTGTCTGTCTCATCCTCCCGCTTCTCCT
CTGGGGGAGCCTATGGGTTGGGGGGCGGCTATGGCGGTGGCTTCAGCAGCAGCAGCAGCAGCTTTGGTAG
TGGCTTTGGGGGAGGATATGGTGGTGGCCTTGGTGCTGGCTTGGGTGGTGGCTTTGGTGGTGGCTTTGCT
GGTGGTGATGGGCTTCTGGTGGGCAGTGAGAAGGTGACCATGCAGAACCTCAACGACCGCCTGGCCTCCT
ACCTGGACAAGGTGCGTGCTCTGGAGGAGGCCAACGCCGACCTGGAAGTGAAGATCCGTGACTGGTACCA
GAGGCAGCGGCCTGCTGAGATCAAAGACTACAGTCCCTACTTCAAGACCATTGAGGACCTGAGGAACAAG
ATTCTCACAGCCACAGTGGACAATGCCAATGTCCTTCTGCAGATTGACAATGCCCGTCTGGCCGCGGATG
ACTTCCGCACCAAGTATGAGACAGAGTTGAACCTGCGCATGAGTGTGGAAGCCGACATCAATGGCCTGCG
CAGGGTGCTGGACGAACTGACCCTGGCCAGAGCTGACCTGGAGATGCAGATTGAGAGCCTGAAGGAGGAG
CTGGCCTACCTGAAGAAGAACCACGAGGAGGAGATGAATGCCCTGAGAGGCCAGGTGGGTGGAGATGTCA
ATGTGGAGATGGACGCTGCACCTG
