>Addgene plasmid #57393 | mEos2-Keratin14-N-18 | addgene partial sequence | sequence record 114463 | SV40pA-R 5'-GAAATTTGTGATGCTATTGC-3'
ACAACAACAATTGCATTCATTTTATGTTTCAGGTTCAGGGGGAGGTGTGGGAGGTTTTTTAAAGCAAGTA
AAACCTCTACAAATGTGGTATGGCTGATTATGATCTAGAGTCGCGGCCGCTTATCGTCTGGCATTGTCAG
GCAATCCAGAATGAGCAACAGCATGCTCATACAGCTTAACCTTGTTGTAATCTTTGTCATGGCTTAAAAT
CTCAATGCAGTGGTCCACAAAGTGGTAGCCTGGTAACTTGACACCCTTCTCCTTAGCTTTGTAAGTAGTT
CTGAAGTCACATCGGTAATGGGCATTTCCTTCAAGCAACAAAGCCATATGAATATCACCCGTCAGCACTC
CATCACGCACATACATTTTCTCAGTGGAGGGCTCCCATTTCAGCGTCTTCTTCTGCATAACTGGACCATT
GGCGGGAAAGTTGGTACCATAAAATCGAACTTTATTATAGAAAGTGTCCCCTTCCATTGTTATGTCGTTT
CTGGCAATGCAAATGCCCCCGTCTTCGAAAGTCAAGCTTCGTTCCCACGAATACCCCTTAGGAAACGACT
GCTTAAAATAGTCTTGTATGTTGTCTGGATATTTGGCGAATACCCTGTTGCCGTAATGGAATGCAGTGGT
CAGGATATCAAAGGCAAAAGGCAGAGGTCCGCCCTCTTTGACTTCAAGATCCATACTCTGTTTTCCCTCA
AAAGGCTTGCCTGTACCATCTCCGTCGATCACAAAGTGGTGCCCGTTTACGTTGCCTTCCATACGGAGTT
TGATCTTCAT
