[The description below was written by a language model from this plasmid's Addgene catalogue record.]
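Description:
mEos2-Keratin14-N-18 is a mammalian expression plasmid built on the mEos2-N1 backbone (about 4.75 kb without the insert), designed to label the cytokeratin intermediate filament network with a photoconvertible fluorescent protein. It is maintained as a high-copy plasmid in E. coli under kanamycin selection, and it carries a neomycin resistance marker so that stably transfected mammalian cells can be selected with G418. No feature table accompanies the record, so the origin of replication and the exact layout of other backbone elements are not stated. The use of an SV40pA reverse sequencing primer suggests that an SV40 polyadenylation signal lies downstream of the fusion.

The payload is human keratin 14 (KRT14), a type I keratin, expressed from the CMV promoter, a strong constitutive promoter in most mammalian cell lines. In this N1-style arrangement the keratin coding sequence sits upstream of the fluorescent protein, so mEos2 is fused to the C terminus of keratin 14. The "N-18" in the name probably refers to this orientation and to a linker length, although the record does not explain it. mEos2 is a monomeric green-to-red photoconvertible protein. The two excitation/emission pairs listed (505/516 nm and 569/581 nm) correspond to its unconverted green form and its converted red form.

The stated purpose is cytokeratin localization. The fusion is suited to imaging keratin filaments in transfected cells, and photoconversion also allows a chosen subpopulation of filaments to be tracked over time or imaged by single-molecule localization (PALM-type) super-resolution microscopy. The cloning method is recorded as unknown.
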