Addgene plasmid #57393: mEos2-Keratin14-N-18
Purpose: Localization: Cytokeratin, Excitation: 505 / 569, Emission: 516 / 581
Depositing lab: Michael Davidson. Depositing organization: Florida State University, Tallahassee.
Backbone
  Vector backbone: mEos2-N1
  Backbone size w/o insert (bp): 4750
  Vector type: Mammalian Expression
  Selectable markers: Neomycin (select with G418)
Growth in bacteria
  Bacterial resistance: Kanamycin, 50 μg/mL
  Growth temperature: 37°C
  Growth strain: DH5alpha
  Copy number: High Copy
Gene/Insert
  Gene/Insert name: Keratin14 (alt name: NM_000526.4)
  Species: H. sapiens (human)
  Entrez Gene: KRT14 (a.k.a. CK14, EBS1, EBS1A, EBS1B, EBS1C, EBS1D, EBS3, EBS4, K14, NFJ)
  Promoter: CMV
  Tag / fusion protein: mEos2 (C terminal on backbone)
  Cloning method: Unknown
  Sequencing primers: 5′ CMV-F; 3′ SV40pA-R
Terms and licenses: Academic/Nonprofit Terms; Industry Terms
Depositor comments: . Excitation = 505 / 569; Emission = 516 / 581
How to cite: mEos2-Keratin14-N-18 was a gift from Michael Davidson (Addgene plasmid # 57393 ; http://n2t.net/addgene:57393 ; RRID:Addgene_57393)
